>Addgene plasmid #155109 | LCV2_mCherry_Luciferase_sgRNA | addgene full sequence | sequence record 307996 | Addgene NGS Result
GTCGACGGATCGGGAGATCTCCCGATCCCCTATGGTGCACTCTCAGTACAATCTGCTCTGATGCCGCATA
GTTAAGCCAGTATCTGCTCCCTGCTTGTGTGTTGGAGGTCGCTGAGTAGTGCGCGAGCAAAATTTAAGCT
ACAACAAGGCAAGGCTTGACCGACAATTGCATGAAGAATCTGCTTAGGGTTAGGCGTTTTGCGCTGCTTC
GCGATGTACGGGCCAGATATACGCGTTGACATTGATTATTGACTAGTTATTAATAGTAATCAATTACGGG
GTCATTAGTTCATAGCCCATATATGGAGTTCCGCGTTACATAACTTACGGTAAATGGCCCGCCTGGCTGA
CCGCCCAACGACCCCCGCCCATTGACGTCAATAATGACGTATGTTCCCATAGTAACGCCAATAGGGACTT
TCCATTGACGTCAATGGGTGGAGTATTTACGGTAAACTGCCCACTTGGCAGTACATCAAGTGTATCATAT
GCCAAGTACGCCCCCTATTGACGTCAATGACGGTAAATGGCCCGCCTGGCATTATGCCCAGTACATGACC
TTATGGGACTTTCCTACTTGGCAGTACATCTACGTATTAGTCATCGCTATTACCATGGTGATGCGGTTTT
GGCAGTACATCAATGGGCGTGGATAGCGGTTTGACTCACGGGGATTTCCAAGTCTCCACCCCATTGACGT
CAATGGGAGTTTGTTTTGGCACCAAAATCAACGGGACTTTCCAAAATGTCGTAACAACTCCGCCCCATTG
ACGCAAATGGGCGGTAGGCGTGTACGGTGGGAGGTCTATATAAGCAGCGCGTTTTGCCTGTACTGGGTCT
CTCTGGTTAGACCAGATCTGAGCCTGGGAGCTCTCTGGCTAACTAGGGAACCCACTGCTTAAGCCTCAAT
AAAGCTTGCCTTGAGTGCTTCAAGTAGTGTGTGCCCGTCTGTTGTGTGACTCTGGTAACTAGAGATCCCT
CAGACCCTTTTAGTCAGTGTGGAAAATCTCTAGCAGTGGCGCCCGAACAGGGACTTGAAAGCGAAAGGGA
AACCAGAGGAGCTCTCTCGACGCAGGACTCGGCTTGCTGAAGCGCGCACGGCAAGAGGCGAGGGGCGGCG
ACTGGTGAGTACGCCAAAAATTTTGACTAGCGGAGGCTAGAAGGAGAGAGATGGGTGCGAGAGCGTCAGT
ATTAAGCGGGGGAGAATTAGATCGCGATGGGAAAAAATTCGGTTAAGGCCAGGGGGAAAGAAAAAATATA
AATTAAAACATATAGTATGGGCAAGCAGGGAGCTAGAACGATTCGCAGTTAATCCTGGCCTGTTAGAAAC
ATCAGAAGGCTGTAGACAAATACTGGGACAGCTACAACCATCCCTTCAGACAGGATCAGAAGAACTTAGA
TCATTATATAATACAGTAGCAACCCTCTATTGTGTGCATCAAAGGATAGAGATAAAAGACACCAAGGAAG
CTTTAGACAAGATAGAGGAAGAGCAAAACAAAAGTAAGACCACCGCACAGCAAGCGGCCGCTGATCTTCA
GACCTGGAGGAGGAGATATGAGGGACAATTGGAGAAGTGAATTATATAAATATAAAGTAGTAAAAATTGA
ACCATTAGGAGTAGCACCCACCAAGGCAAAGAGAAGAGTGGTGCAGAGAGAAAAAAGAGCAGTGGGAATA
GGAGCTTTGTTCCTTGGGTTCTTGGGAGCAGCAGGAAGCACTATGGGCGCAGCGTCAATGACGCTGACGG
TACAGGCCAGACAATTATTGTCTGGTATAGTGCAGCAGCAGAACAATTTGCTGAGGGCTATTGAGGCGCA
ACAGCATCTGTTGCAACTCACAGTCTGGGGCATCAAGCAGCTCCAGGCAAGAATCCTGGCTGTGGAAAGA
TACCTAAAGGATCAACAGCTCCTGGGGATTTGGGGTTGCTCTGGAAAACTCATTTGCACCACTGCTGTGC
CTTGGAATGCTAGTTGGAGTAATAAATCTCTGGAACAGATTTGGAATCACACGACCTGGATGGAGTGGGA
CAGAGAAATTAACAATTACACAAGCTTAATACACTCCTTAATTGAAGAATCGCAAAACCAGCAAGAAAAG
AATGAACAAGAATTATTGGAATTAGATAAATGGGCAAGTTTGTGGAATTGGTTTAACATAACAAATTGGC
TGTGGTATATAAAATTATTCATAATGATAGTAGGAGGCTTGGTAGGTTTAAGAATAGTTTTTGCTGTACT
TTCTATAGTGAATAGAGTTAGGCAGGGATATTCACCATTATCGTTTCAGACCCACCTCCCAACCCCGAGG
GGACCCGACAGGCCCGAAGGAATAGAAGAAGAAGGTGGAGAGAGAGACAGAGACAGATCCATTCGATTAG
TGAACGGATCGGCACTGCGTGCGCCAATTCTGCAGACAAATGGCAGTATTCATCCACAATTTTAAAAGAA
AAGGGGGGATTGGGGGGTACAGTGCAGGGGAAAGAATAGTAGACATAATAGCAACAGACATACAAACTAA
AGAATTACAAAAACAAATTACAAAAATTCAAAATTTTCGGGTTTATTACAGGGACAGCAGAGATCCAGTT
TGGTTAATTAAGGTACCGAGGGCCTATTTCCCATGATTCCTTCATATTTGCATATACGATACAAGGCTGT
TAGAGAGATAATTAGAATTAATTTGACTGTAAACACAAAGATATTAGTACAAAATACGTGACGTAGAAAG
TAATAATTTCTTGGGTAGTTTGCAGTTTTAAAATTATGTTTTAAAATGGACTATCATATGCTTACCGTAA
CTTGAAAGTATTTCGATTTCTTGGCTTTATATATCTTGTGGAAAGGACGAAACACCGACAACTTTACCGA
CCGCGCCGTTTTAGAGCTAGAAATAGCAAGTTAAAATAAGGCTAGTCCGTTATCAACTTGAAAAAGTGGC
ACCGAGTCGGTGCTTTTTTGAATTCGCTAGCTAGGTCTTGAAAGGAGTGGGAATTGGCTCCGGTGCCCGT
CAGTGGGCAGAGCGCACATCGCCCACAGTCCCCGAGAAGTTGGGGGGAGGGGTCGGCAATTGATCCGGTG
CCTAGAGAAGGTGGCGCGGGGTAAACTGGGAAAGTGATGTCGTGTACTGGCTCCGCCTTTTTCCCGAGGG
TGGGGGAGAACCGTATATAAGTGCAGTAGTCGCCGTGAACGTTCTTTTTCGCAACGGGTTTGCCGCCAGA
ACACAGGACCGGTTCTAGAGCGCTGCCACCATGGACAAGAAGTACAGCATCGGCCTGGACATCGGCACCA
ACTCTGTGGGCTGGGCCGTGATCACCGACGAGTACAAGGTGCCCAGCAAGAAATTCAAGGTGCTGGGCAA
CACCGACCGGCACAGCATCAAGAAGAACCTGATCGGAGCCCTGCTGTTCGACAGCGGCGAAACAGCCGAG
GCCACCCGGCTGAAGAGAACCGCCAGAAGAAGATACACCAGACGGAAGAACCGGATCTGCTATCTGCAAG
AGATCTTCAGCAACGAGATGGCCAAGGTGGACGACAGCTTCTTCCACAGACTGGAAGAGTCCTTCCTGGT
GGAAGAGGATAAGAAGCACGAGCGGCACCCCATCTTCGGCAACATCGTGGACGAGGTGGCCTACCACGAG
AAGTACCCCACCATCTACCACCTGAGAAAGAAACTGGTGGACAGCACCGACAAGGCCGACCTGCGGCTGA
TCTATCTGGCCCTGGCCCACATGATCAAGTTCCGGGGCCACTTCCTGATCGAGGGCGACCTGAACCCCGA
CAACAGCGACGTGGACAAGCTGTTCATCCAGCTGGTGCAGACCTACAACCAGCTGTTCGAGGAAAACCCC
ATCAACGCCAGCGGCGTGGACGCCAAGGCCATCCTGTCTGCCAGACTGAGCAAGAGCAGACGGCTGGAAA
ATCTGATCGCCCAGCTGCCCGGCGAGAAGAAGAATGGCCTGTTCGGAAACCTGATTGCCCTGAGCCTGGG
CCTGACCCCCAACTTCAAGAGCAACTTCGACCTGGCCGAGGATGCCAAACTGCAGCTGAGCAAGGACACC
TACGACGACGACCTGGACAACCTGCTGGCCCAGATCGGCGACCAGTACGCCGACCTGTTTCTGGCCGCCA
AGAACCTGTCCGACGCCATCCTGCTGAGCGACATCCTGAGAGTGAACACCGAGATCACCAAGGCCCCCCT
GAGCGCCTCTATGATCAAGAGATACGACGAGCACCACCAGGACCTGACCCTGCTGAAAGCTCTCGTGCGG
CAGCAGCTGCCTGAGAAGTACAAAGAGATTTTCTTCGACCAGAGCAAGAACGGCTACGCCGGCTACATTG
ACGGCGGAGCCAGCCAGGAAGAGTTCTACAAGTTCATCAAGCCCATCCTGGAAAAGATGGACGGCACCGA
GGAACTGCTCGTGAAGCTGAACAGAGAGGACCTGCTGCGGAAGCAGCGGACCTTCGACAACGGCAGCATC
CCCCACCAGATCCACCTGGGAGAGCTGCACGCCATTCTGCGGCGGCAGGAAGATTTTTACCCATTCCTGA
AGGACAACCGGGAAAAGATCGAGAAGATCCTGACCTTCCGCATCCCCTACTACGTGGGCCCTCTGGCCAG
GGGAAACAGCAGATTCGCCTGGATGACCAGAAAGAGCGAGGAAACCATCACCCCCTGGAACTTCGAGGAA
GTGGTGGACAAGGGCGCTTCCGCCCAGAGCTTCATCGAGCGGATGACCAACTTCGATAAGAACCTGCCCA
ACGAGAAGGTGCTGCCCAAGCACAGCCTGCTGTACGAGTACTTCACCGTGTATAACGAGCTGACCAAAGT
GAAATACGTGACCGAGGGAATGAGAAAGCCCGCCTTCCTGAGCGGCGAGCAGAAAAAGGCCATCGTGGAC
CTGCTGTTCAAGACCAACCGGAAAGTGACCGTGAAGCAGCTGAAAGAGGACTACTTCAAGAAAATCGAGT
GCTTCGACTCCGTGGAAATCTCCGGCGTGGAAGATCGGTTCAACGCCTCCCTGGGCACATACCACGATCT
GCTGAAAATTATCAAGGACAAGGACTTCCTGGACAATGAGGAAAACGAGGACATTCTGGAAGATATCGTG
CTGACCCTGACACTGTTTGAGGACAGAGAGATGATCGAGGAACGGCTGAAAACCTATGCCCACCTGTTCG
ACGACAAAGTGATGAAGCAGCTGAAGCGGCGGAGATACACCGGCTGGGGCAGGCTGAGCCGGAAGCTGAT
CAACGGCATCCGGGACAAGCAGTCCGGCAAGACAATCCTGGATTTCCTGAAGTCCGACGGCTTCGCCAAC
AGAAACTTCATGCAGCTGATCCACGACGACAGCCTGACCTTTAAAGAGGACATCCAGAAAGCCCAGGTGT
CCGGCCAGGGCGATAGCCTGCACGAGCACATTGCCAATCTGGCCGGCAGCCCCGCCATTAAGAAGGGCAT
CCTGCAGACAGTGAAGGTGGTGGACGAGCTCGTGAAAGTGATGGGCCGGCACAAGCCCGAGAACATCGTG
ATCGAAATGGCCAGAGAGAACCAGACCACCCAGAAGGGACAGAAGAACAGCCGCGAGAGAATGAAGCGGA
TCGAAGAGGGCATCAAAGAGCTGGGCAGCCAGATCCTGAAAGAACACCCCGTGGAAAACACCCAGCTGCA
GAACGAGAAGCTGTACCTGTACTACCTGCAGAATGGGCGGGATATGTACGTGGACCAGGAACTGGACATC
AACCGGCTGTCCGACTACGATGTGGACCATATCGTGCCTCAGAGCTTTCTGAAGGACGACTCCATCGACA
ACAAGGTGCTGACCAGAAGCGACAAGAACCGGGGCAAGAGCGACAACGTGCCCTCCGAAGAGGTCGTGAA
GAAGATGAAGAACTACTGGCGGCAGCTGCTGAACGCCAAGCTGATTACCCAGAGAAAGTTCGACAATCTG
ACCAAGGCCGAGAGAGGCGGCCTGAGCGAACTGGATAAGGCCGGCTTCATCAAGAGACAGCTGGTGGAAA
CCCGGCAGATCACAAAGCACGTGGCACAGATCCTGGACTCCCGGATGAACACTAAGTACGACGAGAATGA
CAAGCTGATCCGGGAAGTGAAAGTGATCACCCTGAAGTCCAAGCTGGTGTCCGATTTCCGGAAGGATTTC
CAGTTTTACAAAGTGCGCGAGATCAACAACTACCACCACGCCCACGACGCCTACCTGAACGCCGTCGTGG
GAACCGCCCTGATCAAAAAGTACCCTAAGCTGGAAAGCGAGTTCGTGTACGGCGACTACAAGGTGTACGA
CGTGCGGAAGATGATCGCCAAGAGCGAGCAGGAAATCGGCAAGGCTACCGCCAAGTACTTCTTCTACAGC
AACATCATGAACTTTTTCAAGACCGAGATTACCCTGGCCAACGGCGAGATCCGGAAGCGGCCTCTGATCG
AGACAAACGGCGAAACCGGGGAGATCGTGTGGGATAAGGGCCGGGATTTTGCCACCGTGCGGAAAGTGCT
GAGCATGCCCCAAGTGAATATCGTGAAAAAGACCGAGGTGCAGACAGGCGGCTTCAGCAAAGAGTCTATC
CTGCCCAAGAGGAACAGCGATAAGCTGATCGCCAGAAAGAAGGACTGGGACCCTAAGAAGTACGGCGGCT
TCGACAGCCCCACCGTGGCCTATTCTGTGCTGGTGGTGGCCAAAGTGGAAAAGGGCAAGTCCAAGAAACT
GAAGAGTGTGAAAGAGCTGCTGGGGATCACCATCATGGAAAGAAGCAGCTTCGAGAAGAATCCCATCGAC
TTTCTGGAAGCCAAGGGCTACAAAGAAGTGAAAAAGGACCTGATCATCAAGCTGCCTAAGTACTCCCTGT
TCGAGCTGGAAAACGGCCGGAAGAGAATGCTGGCCTCTGCCGGCGAACTGCAGAAGGGAAACGAACTGGC
CCTGCCCTCCAAATATGTGAACTTCCTGTACCTGGCCAGCCACTATGAGAAGCTGAAGGGCTCCCCCGAG
GATAATGAGCAGAAACAGCTGTTTGTGGAACAGCACAAGCACTACCTGGACGAGATCATCGAGCAGATCA
GCGAGTTCTCCAAGAGAGTGATCCTGGCCGACGCTAATCTGGACAAAGTGCTGTCCGCCTACAACAAGCA
CCGGGATAAGCCCATCAGAGAGCAGGCCGAGAATATCATCCACCTGTTTACCCTGACCAATCTGGGAGCC
CCTGCCGCCTTCAAGTACTTTGACACCACCATCGACCGGAAGAGGTACACCAGCACCAAAGAGGTGCTGG
ACGCCACCCTGATCCACCAGAGCATCACCGGCCTGTACGAGACACGGATCGACCTGTCTCAGCTGGGAGG
CGACAAGCGACCTGCCGCCACAAAGAAGGCTGGACAGGCTAAGAAGAAGAAAGATTACAAAGACGATGAC
GATAAGGGCAGTGGAGAGGGCAGAGGAAGTCTGCTAACATGCGGTGACGTCGAGGAGAATCCTGGCCCAC
TCGAGGTGAGCAAGGGCGAGGAGGATAACATGGCCATCATCAAGGAGTTCATGCGCTTCAAGGTGCACAT
GGAGGGCTCCGTGAACGGCCACGAGTTCGAGATCGAGGGCGAGGGCGAGGGCCGCCCCTACGAGGGCACC
CAGACCGCCAAGCTGAAGGTGACCAAGGGTGGCCCCCTGCCCTTCGCCTGGGACATCCTGTCCCCTCAGT
TCATGTACGGCTCCAAGGCCTACGTGAAGCACCCCGCCGACATCCCCGACTACTTGAAGCTGTCCTTCCC
CGAGGGCTTCAAGTGGGAGCGCGTGATGAACTTCGAGGACGGCGGCGTGGTGACCGTGACCCAGGACTCC
TCCCTGCAGGACGGCGAGTTCATCTACAAGGTGAAGCTGCGCGGCACCAACTTCCCCTCCGACGGCCCCG
TAATGCAGAAGAAGACCATGGGCTGGGAGGCCTCCTCCGAGCGGATGTACCCCGAGGACGGCGCCCTGAA
GGGCGAGATCAAGCAGAGGCTGAAGCTGAAGGACGGCGGCCACTACGACGCTGAGGTCAAGACCACCTAC
AAGGCCAAGAAGCCCGTGCAGCTGCCCGGCGCCTACAACGTCAACATCAAGTTGGACATCACCTCCCACA
ACGAGGACTACACCATCGTGGAACAGTACGAACGCGCCGAGGGCCGCCACTCCACCGGCGGCATGGACGA
GCTGTACAAGGGATCCGGCGCAACAAACTTCTCTCTGCTGAAACAAGCCGGAGATGTCGAAGAGAATCCT
GGACCGACCGAGTACAAGCCCACGGTGCGCCTCGCCACCCGCGACGACGTCCCCAGGGCCGTACGCACCC
TCGCCGCCGCGTTCGCCGACTACCCCGCCACGCGCCACACCGTCGATCCGGACCGCCACATCGAGCGGGT
CACCGAGCTGCAAGAACTCTTCCTCACGCGCGTCGGGCTCGACATCGGCAAGGTGTGGGTCGCGGACGAC
GGCGCCGCGGTGGCGGTCTGGACCACGCCGGAGAGCGTCGAAGCGGGGGCGGTGTTCGCCGAGATCGGCC
CGCGCATGGCCGAGTTGAGCGGTTCCCGGCTGGCCGCGCAGCAACAGATGGAAGGCCTCCTGGCGCCGCA
CCGGCCCAAGGAGCCCGCGTGGTTCCTGGCCACCGTCGGAGTCTCGCCCGACCACCAGGGCAAGGGTCTG
GGCAGCGCCGTCGTGCTCCCCGGAGTGGAGGCGGCCGAGCGCGCCGGGGTGCCCGCCTTCCTGGAGACCT
CCGCGCCCCGCAACCTCCCCTTCTACGAGCGGCTCGGCTTCACCGTCACCGCCGACGTCGAGGTGCCCGA
AGGACCGCGCACCTGGTGCATGACCCGCAAGCCCGGTGCCTGAACGCGTTAAGTCGACAATCAACCTCTG
GATTACAAAATTTGTGAAAGATTGACTGGTATTCTTAACTATGTTGCTCCTTTTACGCTATGTGGATACG
CTGCTTTAATGCCTTTGTATCATGCTATTGCTTCCCGTATGGCTTTCATTTTCTCCTCCTTGTATAAATC
CTGGTTGCTGTCTCTTTATGAGGAGTTGTGGCCCGTTGTCAGGCAACGTGGCGTGGTGTGCACTGTGTTT
GCTGACGCAACCCCCACTGGTTGGGGCATTGCCACCACCTGTCAGCTCCTTTCCGGGACTTTCGCTTTCC
CCCTCCCTATTGCCACGGCGGAACTCATCGCCGCCTGCCTTGCCCGCTGCTGGACAGGGGCTCGGCTGTT
GGGCACTGACAATTCCGTGGTGTTGTCGGGGAAATCATCGTCCTTTCCTTGGCTGCTCGCCTGTGTTGCC
ACCTGGATTCTGCGCGGGACGTCCTTCTGCTACGTCCCTTCGGCCCTCAATCCAGCGGACCTTCCTTCCC
GCGGCCTGCTGCCGGCTCTGCGGCCTCTTCCGCGTCTTCGCCTTCGCCCTCAGACGAGTCGGATCTCCCT
TTGGGCCGCCTCCCCGCGTCGACTTTAAGACCAATGACTTACAAGGCAGCTGTAGATCTTAGCCACTTTT
TAAAAGAAAAGGGGGGACTGGAAGGGCTAATTCACTCCCAACGAAGACAAGATCTGCTTTTTGCTTGTAC
TGGGTCTCTCTGGTTAGACCAGATCTGAGCCTGGGAGCTCTCTGGCTAACTAGGGAACCCACTGCTTAAG
CCTCAATAAAGCTTGCCTTGAGTGCTTCAAGTAGTGTGTGCCCGTCTGTTGTGTGACTCTGGTAACTAGA
GATCCCTCAGACCCTTTTAGTCAGTGTGGAAAATCTCTAGCAGGGCCCGTTTAAACCCGCTGATCAGCCT
CGACTGTGCCTTCTAGTTGCCAGCCATCTGTTGTTTGCCCCTCCCCCGTGCCTTCCTTGACCCTGGAAGG
TGCCACTCCCACTGTCCTTTCCTAATAAAATGAGGAAATTGCATCGCATTGTCTGAGTAGGTGTCATTCT
ATTCTGGGGGGTGGGGTGGGGCAGGACAGCAAGGGGGAGGATTGGGAAGACAATAGCAGGCATGCTGGGG
ATGCGGTGGGCTCTATGGCTTCTGAGGCGGAAAGAACCAGCTGGGGCTCTAGGGGGTATCCCC
[124 nt withheld, positions 10074-10197]
C
[91 nt withheld, positions 10199-10289]
A
[49 nt withheld, positions 10291-10339]
CCTTTGACGTTGGAGTCCACGTTCTTT
[37 nt withheld, positions 10367-10403]
ACCCTATCTCGGTCTATTCTTTTGATTTATAAGGGATTTTGCCGATTTCGGCCTATTGGTTAAAAAATGA
GCTGATTTAACAAAAATTTAACGCGAATTAATTCTGTGGAATGTGTGTCAGTTAGGGTGTGGAAAGTCCC
CAGGCTCCCCAGCAGGCAGAAGTATGCAAAGCATGCATCTCAATTAGTCAGCAACCAGGTGTGGAAAGTC
CCCAGGCTCCCCAGCAGGCAGAAGTATGCAAAGCATGCATCTCAATTAGTCAGCAACCATAGTCCCGCCC
CTAACTCCGCCCATCCCGCCCCTAACTCCGCCCAGTTCCGCCCATTCTCCGCCCCATGGCTGACTAATTT
TTTTTATTTATGCAGAGGCCGAGGCCGCCTCTGCCTCTGAGCTATTCCAGAAGTAGTGAGGAGGCTTTTT
TGGAGGCCTAGGCTTTTGCAAAAAGCTCCCGGGAGCTTGTATATCCATTTTCGGATCTGATCAGCACGTG
TTGACAATTAATCATCGGCATAGTATATCGGCATAGTATAATACGACAAGGTGAGGAACTAAACCATGGC
CAAGTTGACCAGTGCCGTTCCGGTGCTCACCGCGCGCGACGTCGCCGGAGCGGTCGAGTTCTGGACCGAC
CGGCTCGGGTTCTCCCGGGACTTCGTGGAGGACGACTTCGCCGGTGTGGTCCGGGACGACGTGACCCTGT
TCATCAGCGCGGTCCAGGACCAGGTGGTGCCGGACAACACCCTGGCCTGGGTGTGGGTGCGCGGCCTGGA
CGAGCTGTACGCCGAGTGGTCGGAGGTCGTGTCCACGAACTTCCGGGACGCCTCCGGGCCGGCCATGACC
GAGATCGGCGAGCAGCCGTGGGGGCGGGAGTTCGCCCTGCGCGACCCGGCCGGCAACTGCGTGCACTTCG
TGGCCGAGGAGCAGGACTGACACGTGCTACGAGATTTCGATTCCACCGCCGCCTTCTATGAAAGGTTGGG
CTTCGGAATCGTTTTCCGGGACGCCGGCTGGATGATCCTCCAGCGCGGGGATCTCATGCTGGAGTTCTTC
GCCCACCCCAACTTGTTTATTGCAGCTTATAATGGTTACAAATAAAGCAATAGCATCACAAATTTCACAA
ATAAAGCATTTTTTTCACTGCATTCTAGTTGTGGTTTGTCCAAACTCATCAATGTATCTTATCATGTCTG
TATACCGTCGACCTCTAGCTAGAGCTTGGCGTAATCATGGTCATAGCTGTTTCCTGTGTGAAATTGTTAT
CCGCTCACAATTCCACACAACATACGAGCCGGAAGCATAAAGTGTAAAGCCTGGGGTGCCTAATGAGTGA
GCTAACTCACATTAATTGCGTTGCGCTCACTGCCCGCTTTCCAGTCGGGAAACCTGTCGTGCCAGCTGCA
TTAATGAATCGGCCAACGCGCGGGGAGAGGCGGTTTGCGTATTGGGCGCTCTTCCGCTTCCTCGCTCACT
GACTCGCTGCGCTCGGTCGTTCGGCTGCGGCGAGCGGTATCAGCTCACTCAAAGGCGGTAATACGGTTAT
CCACAGAATCAGGGGATAACGCAGGAAAGAACATGTGAGCAAAAGGCCAGCAAAAGGCCAGGAACCGTAA
AAAGGCCGCGTTGCTGGCGTTTTTCCATAGGCTCCGCCCCCCTGACGAGCATCACAAAAATCGACGCTCA
AGTCAGAGGTGGCGAAACCCGACAGGACTATAAAGATACCAGGCGTTTCCCCCTGGAAGCTCCCTCGTGC
GCTCTCCTGTTCCGACCCTGCCGCTTACCGGATACCTGTCCGCCTTTCTCCCTTCGGGAAGCGTGGCGCT
TTCTCATAGCTCACGCTGTAGGTATCTCAGTTCGGTGTAGGTCGTTCGCTCCAAGCTGGGCTGTGTGCAC
GAACCCCCCGTTCAGCCCGACCGCTGCGCCTTATCCGGTAACTATCGTCTTGAGTCCAACCCGGTAAGAC
ACGACTTATCGCCACTGGCAGCAGCCACTGGTAACAGGATTAGCAGAGCGAGGTATGTAGGCGGTGCTAC
AGAGTTCTTGAAGTGGTGGCCTAACTACGGCTACACTAGAAGAACAGTATTTGGTATCTGCGCTCTGCTG
AAGCCAGTTACCTTCGGAAAAAGAGTTGGTAGCTCTTGATCCGGCAAACAAACCACCGCTGGTAGCGGTG
GTTTTTTTGTTTGCAAGCAGCAGATTACGCGCAGAAAAAAAGGATCTCAAGAAGATCCTTTGATCTTTTC
TACGGGGTCTGACGCTCAGTGGAACGAAAACTCACGTTAAGGGATTTTGGTCATGAGATTATCAAAAAGG
ATCTTCACCTAGATCCTTTTAAATTAAAAATGAAGTTTTAAATCAATCTAAAGTATATATGAGTAAACTT
GGTCTGACAGTTACCAATGCTTAATCAGTGAGGCACCTATCTCAGCGATCTGTCTATTTCGTTCATCCAT
AGTTGCCTGACTCCCCGTCGTGTAGATAACTACGATACGGGAGGGCTTACCATCTGGCCCCAGTGCTGCA
ATGATACCGCGAGACCCACGCTCACCGGCTCCAGATTTATCAGCAATAAACCAGCCAGCCGGAAGGGCCG
AGCGCAGAAGTGGTCCTGCAACTTTATCCGCCTCCATCCAGTCTATTAATTGTTGCCGGGAAGCTAGAGT
AAGTAGTTCGCCAGTTAATAGTTTGCGCAACGTTGTTGCCATTGCTACAGGCATCGTGGTGTCACGCTCG
TCGTTTGGTATGGCTTCATTCAGCTCCGGTTCCCAACGATCAAGGCGAGTTACATGATCCCCCATGTTGT
GCAAAAAAGCGGTTAGCTCCTTCGGTCCTCCGATCGTTGTCAGAAGTAAGTTGGCCGCAGTGTTATCACT
CATGGTTATGGCAGCACTGCATAATTCTCTTACTGTCATGCCATCCGTAAGATGCTTTTCTGTGACTGGT
GAGTACTCAACCAAGTCATTCTGAGAATAGTGTATGCGGCGACCGAGTTGCTCTTGCCCGGCGTCAATAC
GGGATAATACCGCGCCACATAGCAGAACTTTAAAAGTGCTCATCATTGGAAAACGTTCTTCGGGGCGAAA
ACTCTCAAGGATCTTACCGCTGTTGAGATCCAGTTCGATGTAACCCACTCGTGCACCCAACTGATCTTCA
GCATCTTTTACTTTCACCAGCGTTTCTGGGTGAGCAAAAACAGGAAGGCAAAATGCCGCAAAAAAGGGAA
TAAGGGCGACACGGAAATGTTGAATACTCATACTCTTCCTTTTTCAATATTATTGAAGCATTTATCAGGG
TTATTGTCTCATGAGCGGATACATATTTGAATGTATTTAGAAAAATAAACAAATAGGGGTTCCGCGCACA
TTTCCCCGAAAAGTGCCACCTGAC
Features (pLannotate 1.2.2; 34 found; start..end, strand, type, name):
     31..83      -  misc_feature   bom (fragment): basis of mobility region from pBR322
    238..617     +  enhancer       CMV enhancer: human cytomegalovirus immediate early enhancer
    618..817     +  promoter       CMV promoter: human cytomegalovirus (CMV) immediate early promoter
    835..1015    +  LTR            5' LTR (truncated): truncated 5' long terminal repeat (LTR) from HIV-1
   1062..1187    +  misc_feature   HIV-1 Ψ: packaging signal of human immunodeficiency virus type 1
   1171..1534    +  CDS            HIV-1 gag (fragment): gag protein from human immunodeficiency virus 1; gag
   1680..1913    +  misc_feature   RRE: The Rev response element (RRE) of HIV-1 allows for Rev-dependent mRNA export from the nucleus to the cytoplasm.
   2290..2390    +  CDS            Rev (fragment): human immunodeficiency virus 1 (HIV-1) Rev protein; rev; enhances nuclear export of unspliced and incompletely spliced viral mRNAs
   2440..2557    +  misc_feature   cPPT/CTS: central polypurine tract and central termination sequence of HIV-1
   2608..2848    +  promoter       U6 promoter: RNA polymerase III promoter for human U6 snRNA
   2878..2953    +  misc_RNA       gRNA scaffold: guide RNA scaffold for the Streptococcus pyogenes CRISPR/Cas9 system
   2971..2989    +  CDS            small t antigen (fragment): SV40 (simian virus 40) small t antigen
   3015..3226    +  promoter       EF-1α core promoter: core promoter for human elongation factor EF-1α
   3251..7354    +  CDS            Cas9: Cas9 (Csn1) endonuclease from the Streptococcus pyogenes Type II CRISPR/Cas system generates RNA-guided double strand breaks in DNA
   7496..8200    +  CDS            mCherry: mCherry is a basic (constitutively fluorescent) red fluorescent protein published in 2004, derived from Discosoma sp.. It is reported to be a very rapidly-maturing monomer with low acid sensitivity.
   8266..8863    +  CDS            PuroR (fragment): puromycin N-acetyltransferase; pac from Streptomyces; confers resistance to puromycin
   8879..9467    +  misc_feature   WPRE: woodchuck hepatitis virus posttranscriptional regulatory element
   9518..9537    +  misc_feature   cPPT/CTS (fragment): central polypurine tract and central termination sequence of HIV-1
   9539..9772    +  LTR            3' LTR (ΔU3): self-inactivating 3' long terminal repeat (LTR) from HIV-1
   9804..10028   +  polyA_signal   bGH poly(A) signal: bovine growth hormone polyadenylation signal
  10032..10053   +  promoter       SV40 promoter (fragment): SV40 enhancer and early promoter
  10074..10502   +  rep_origin     f1 ori (sequence partly withheld): f1 bacteriophage origin of replication; arrow indicates direction of (+) strand synthesis
  10516..10845   +  promoter       SV40 promoter: SV40 enhancer and early promoter
  10893..10940   +  promoter       EM7 promoter: synthetic bacterial promoter&nbsp
  10959..11333   +  CDS            BleoR: antibiotic-binding protein; Sh ble from Streptoalloteichus hindustanus; confers resistance to bleomycin, phleomycin, and Zeocin™
  11343..11468   +  CDS            ble (fragment): BLE_KLEPN - Experimental evidence at protein level: Swiss-Prot protein existence level 1. Binding protein with a strong affinity to the bleomycin family of antibiotics. Binds to CL990; an antimitotic-antibiotic compound. From Klebsiella pneumoniae.
  11463..11584   +  polyA_signal   SV40 poly(A) signal: SV40 polyadenylation signal
  11655..11677   -  protein_bind   lac operator (fragment): The lac repressor binds to the lac operator to inhibit transcription in E. coli. This inhibition can be relieved by adding lactose or isopropyl-β-D-thiogalactopyranoside (IPTG). lac repressor encoded by lacI
  11681..11711   -  promoter       lac promoter: promoter for the E. coli lac operon
  11726..11747   -  protein_bind   CAP binding site: CAP binding activates transcription in the presence of cAMP. E. coli catabolite activator protein
  11760..11852   -  CDS            lacI (fragment): lac repressor; lacI; The lac repressor binds to the lac operator to inhibit transcription in E. coli. This inhibition can be relieved by adding lactose or isopropyl-β-D-thiogalactopyranoside (IPTG).
  12035..12623   -  rep_origin     ori: high-copy-number ColE1/pMB1/pBR322/pUC origin of replication
  12794..13654   -  CDS            AmpR: β-lactamase; bla; confers resistance to ampicillin, carbenicillin, and related antibiotics
  13655..13759   -  promoter       AmpR promoter: bla
