[The description below was written by a language model from this plasmid's Addgene catalogue record and pLannotate feature annotations shown in this document.]
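Description:
LCV2_mCherry_Luciferase_sgRNA is an all-in-one lentiviral CRISPR plasmid built on the LCV2_mCherry backbone. From a single provirus it delivers Streptococcus pyogenes Cas9, an mCherry reporter, puromycin resistance and one guide RNA directed against luciferase. It is propagated in E. coli through a high-copy ColE1/pUC-type origin with ampicillin selection (AmpR). The backbone also carries an f1 origin and an SV40/EM7-driven bleomycin/Zeocin resistance cassette, which lies outside the LTRs and is therefore not packaged.

The transfer cassette follows a third-generation, self-inactivating design. A CMV enhancer/promoter fused to a truncated HIV-1 5' LTR drives genomic RNA production in packaging cells. It is followed by the Ψ packaging signal, a gag fragment, the RRE for Rev-dependent export and the cPPT/CTS, and the cassette ends with a WPRE and a ΔU3 3' LTR. Within this frame, a human U6 Pol III promoter transcribes the 20-nt luciferase-targeting spacer joined to the SpCas9 gRNA scaffold. The spacer was inserted at BsmBI/Esp3I sites that were destroyed during cloning. Downstream, an EF-1α core promoter precedes Cas9, mCherry and PuroR in the same orientation. This arrangement suggests a single polycistronic transcript, although the feature table does not annotate the linking elements.

Transduced mammalian cells can be selected with puromycin or tracked and sorted by red fluorescence. Because the species is listed as "Other", the guide presumably has no endogenous target in mammalian cells and would suit use as a non-targeting-type control, for example in fluorescence-based co-culture or competition assays, though the record does not state this. The sequenced record (about 13.8 kb) is shorter than the listed backbone size, probably because a stuffer fragment was removed on guide insertion.
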