Addgene plasmid #155109: LCV2_mCherry_Luciferase_sgRNA
Purpose: lentiviral plasmid expressing mCherry, Cas9 and a gRNA targeting Luciferase
Depositing lab: Jason Moffat. Depositing organization: University of Toronto. Publication: Systematic mapping of genetic interactions for de novo fatty acid synthesis identifies C12orf49 as a regulator of lipid metabolism. Aregger M, Lawson KA, Billmann M, Costanzo M, Tong AHY, Chan K, Rahman M, Brown KR, Ross C, Usaj M, Nedyalkova L, Sizova O, Habsid A, Pawling J, Lin ZY, Abdouni H, Wong CJ, Weiss A, Mero P, Dennis JW, Gingras AC, Myers CL, Andrews BJ, Boone C, Moffat J. Nat Metab. 2020 Jun;2(6):499-513. doi: 10.1038/s42255-020-0211-z. Epub 2020 Jun 1. PubMed 32694731.
Backbone
  Vector backbone: LCV2_mCherry
  Backbone size w/o insert (bp): 14744
  Vector type: Mammalian Expression, Lentiviral, CRISPR
  Selectable markers: Puromycin
Growth in bacteria
  Bacterial resistance: Ampicillin, 100 μg/mL
  Growth temperature: 30°C
  Growth strain: NEB Stable
  Copy number: High Copy
Gene/Insert
  Gene/Insert name: Luciferase_sgRNA
  gRNA/shRNA sequence: ACAACTTTACCGACCGCGCC
  Species: Other
  Insert size (bp): 20
  Promoter: U6 promoter
  Cloning method: Restriction Enzyme; 5′ cloning site BsmBI/Esp3I (destroyed during cloning); 3′ cloning site BsmBI/Esp3I (destroyed during cloning)
  Sequencing primers: 5′ ACTATCATATGCTTACCGTAAC
Terms and licenses: Academic/Nonprofit Terms; Industry Terms: Not Available to Industry
How to cite: LCV2_mCherry_Luciferase_sgRNA was a gift from Jason Moffat (Addgene plasmid # 155109 ; http://n2t.net/addgene:155109 ; RRID:Addgene_155109)
