>Addgene plasmid #155109 | LCV2_mCherry_Luciferase_sgRNA | depositor partial sequence | sequence record 300078 | mCherry
GTGAGCAAGGGCGAGGAGGATAACATGGCCATCATCAAGGAGTTCATGCGCTTCAAGGTGCACATGGAGG
GCTCCGTGAACGGCCACGAGTTCGAGATCGAGGGCGAGGGCGAGGGCCGCCCCTACGAGGGCACCCAGAC
CGCCAAGCTGAAGGTGACCAAGGGTGGCCCCCTGCCCTTCGCCTGGGACATCCTGTCCCCTCAGTTCATG
TACGGCTCCAAGGCCTACGTGAAGCACCCCGCCGACATCCCCGACTACTTGAAGCTGTCCTTCCCCGAGG
GCTTCAAGTGGGAGCGCGTGATGAACTTCGAGGACGGCGGCGTGGTGACCGTGACCCAGGACTCCTCCCT
GCAGGACGGCGAGTTCATCTACAAGGTGAAGCTGCGCGGCACCAACTTCCCCTCCGACGGCCCCGTAATG
CAGAAGAAGACCATGGGCTGGGAGGCCTCCTCCGAGCGGATGTACCCCGAGGACGGCGCCCTGAAGGGCG
AGATCAAGCAGAGGCTGAAGCTGAAGGACGGCGGCCACTACGACGCTGAGGTCAAGACCACCTACAAGGC
CAAGAAGCCCGTGCAGCTGCCCGGCGCCTACAACGTCAACATCAAGTTGGACATCACCTCCCACAACGAG
GACTACACCATCGTGGAACAGTACGAACGCGCCGAGGGCCGCCACTCCACCGGCGGCATGGACGAGCTGT
ACAAG
